>Addgene plasmid #138210 | pcDNA3-RLuc8C-FHA1-NES | addgene full sequence | sequence record 307412 | Addgene NGS Result
GACGGATCGGGAGATCTCCCGATCCCCTATGGTGCACTCTCAGTACAATCTGCTCTGATGCCGCATAGTT
AAGCCAGTATCTGCTCCCTGCTTGTGTGTTGGAGGTCGCTGAGTAGTGCGCGAGCAAAATTTAAGCTACA
ACAAGGCAAGGCTTGACCGACAATTGCATGAAGAATCTGCTTAGGGTTAGGCGTTTTGCGCTGCTTCGCG
ATGTACGGGCCAGATATACGCGTTGACATTGATTATTGACTAGTTATTAATAGTAATCAATTACGGGGTC
ATTAGTTCATAGCCCATATATGGAGTTCCGCGTTACATAACTTACGGTAAATGGCCCGCCTGGCTGACCG
CCCAACGACCCCCGCCCATTGACGTCAATAATGACGTATGTTCCCATAGTAACGCCAATAGGGACTTTCC
ATTGACGTCAATGGGTGGAGTATTTACGGTAAACTGCCCACTTGGCAGTACATCAAGTGTATCATATGCC
AAGTACGCCCCCTATTGACGTCAATGACGGTAAATGGCCCGCCTGGCATTATGCCCAGTACATGACCTTA
TGGGACTTTCCTACTTGGCAGTACATCTACGTATTAGTCATCGCTATTACCATGGTGATGCGGTTTTGGC
AGTACATCAATGGGCGTGGATAGCGGTTTGACTCACGGGGATTTCCAAGTCTCCACCCCATTGACGTCAA
TGGGAGTTTGTTTTGGCACCAAAATCAACGGGACTTTCCAAAATGTCGTAACAACTCCGCCCCATTGACG
CAAATGGGCGGTAGGCGTGTACGGTGGGAGGTCTATATAAGCAGAGCTCTCTGGCTAACTAGAGAACCCA
CTGCTTACTGGCTTATCGAAATTAATACGACTCACTATAGGGAGACCCAAGCTTGCGGCCGCCACCATGG
TGCGGGGTTCTCATCATCATCATCATCATGGTATGGCTAGCATGACTGGTGGACAGCAAATGGGTCGGGA
TCTGTACGACGATGACGATAAGGATCCCCCAAAGAAAATCATCTTTGTGGGCCACGACTGGGGGGCTGCT
CTGGCCTTTCACTACGCCTACGAGCACCAAGACAGGATCAAGGCCATCGTCCACATGGAGAGTGTCGTGG
ACGTGATCGAGTCCTGGGACGAGTGGCCTGACATCGAGGAGGATATCGCCCTGATCAAGAGCGAAGAGGG
CGAGAAAATGGTGCTTGAGAATAACTTCTTCGTCGAGACCGTGCTCCCAAGCAAGATCATGCGGAAACTG
GAGCCTGAGGAGTTCGCTGCCTACCTGGAGCCATTCAAGGAGAAGGGCGAGGTTAGACGGCCTACCCTCT
CCTGGCCTCGCGAGATCCCTCTCGTTAAGGGAGGCAAGCCCGACGTCGTCCAGATTGTCCGCAACTACAA
CGCCTACCTTCGGGCCAGCGACGATCTGCCTAAGCTGTTCATCGAGTCCGACCCTGGGTTCTTTTCCAAC
GCTATTGTCGAGGGAGCTAAGAAGTTCCCTAACACCGAGTTCGTGAAGGTGAAGGGCCTCCACTTCCTCC
AGGAGGACGCTCCAGATGAAATGGGTAAGTACATCAAGAGCTTCGTGGAGCGCGTGCTGAAGAACGAGCA
GGGCGGCACCGGCGGCAGCGGTACCAAGTTTTCTCAAGAACAGATCGGCGAAAACATTGTGTGCAGGGTC
ATTTGTACCACGGGTCAAATTCCCATCCGAGATTTGTCAGCTGATATTTCACAAGTGCTTAAGGAAAAAC
GATCCATAAAGAAAGTTTGGACATTTGGTAGAAACCCAGCCTGTGACTATCATTTAGGAAACATTTCAAG
ACTGTCAAATAAGCATTTCCAAATACTACTAGGAGAAGACGGTAACCTTTTATTGAATGACATTTCCACT
AATGGGACCTGGTTAAATGGGCAAAAAGTCGAGAAGAACAGCAATCAGTTACTGTCTCAAGGTGATGAAA
TAACCGTTGGTGTAGGCGTGGAATCAGATATTTTATCTCTGGTCATTTTCATAAACGACAAATTTAAGCA
GTGCCTCGAGCAGAACAAAGTTGATCGCTCTGAATTCCTGCCCCCCCTGGAGCGCCTGACCCTGTAATCT
AGAGGGCCCTATTCTATAGTGTCACCTAAATGCTAGAGCTCGCTGATCAGCCTCGACTGTGCCTTCTAGT
TGCCAGCCATCTGTTGTTTGCCCCTCCCCCGTGCCTTCCTTGACCCTGGAAGGTGCCACTCCCACTGTCC
TTTCCTAATAAAATGAGGAAATTGCATCGCATTGTCTGAGTAGGTGTCATTCTATTCTGGGGGGTGGGGT
GGGGCAGGACAGCAAGGGGGAGGATTGGGAAGACAATAGCAGGCATGCTGGGGATGCGGTGGGCTCTATG
GCTTCTGAGGCGGAAAGAACCAGCTGGGGCTCTAGGGGGTATCCCC
[124 nt withheld, positions 2427-2550]
C
[91 nt withheld, positions 2552-2642]
A
[49 nt withheld, positions 2644-2692]
CCTTTGACGTTGGAGTCCACGTTCTTT
[37 nt withheld, positions 2720-2756]
ACCCTATCTCGGTCTATTCTTTTGATTTATAAGGGATTTTGCCGATTTCGGCCTATTGGTTAAAAAATGA
GCTGATTTAACAAAAATTTAACGCGAATTAATTCTGTGGAATGTGTGTCAGTTAGGGTGTGGAAAGTCCC
CAGGCTCCCCAGCAGGCAGAAGTATGCAAAGCATGCATCTCAATTAGTCAGCAACCAGGTGTGGAAAGTC
CCCAGGCTCCCCAGCAGGCAGAAGTATGCAAAGCATGCATCTCAATTAGTCAGCAACCATAGTCCCGCCC
CTAACTCCGCCCATCCCGCCCCTAACTCCGCCCAGTTCCGCCCATTCTCCGCCCCATGGCTGACTAATTT
TTTTTATTTATGCAGAGGCCGAGGCCGCCTCTGCCTCTGAGCTATTCCAGAAGTAGTGAGGAGGCTTTTT
TGGAGGCCTAGGCTTTTGCAAAAAGCTCCCGGGAGCTTGTATATCCATTTTCGGATCTGATCAAGAGACA
GGATGAGGATCGTTTCGCATGATTGAACAAGATGGATTGCACGCAGGTTCTCCGGCCGCTTGGGTGGAGA
GGCTATTCGGCTATGACTGGGCACAACAGACAATCGGCTGCTCTGATGCCGCCGTGTTCCGGCTGTCAGC
GCAGGGGCGCCCGGTTCTTTTTGTCAAGACCGACCTGTCCGGTGCCCTGAATGAACTGCAGGACGAGGCA
GCGCGGCTATCGTGGCTGGCCACGACGGGCGTTCCTTGCGCAGCTGTGCTCGACGTTGTCACTGAAGCGG
GAAGGGACTGGCTGCTATTGGGCGAAGTGCCGGGGCAGGATCTCCTGTCATCTCACCTTGCTCCTGCCGA
GAAAGTATCCATCATGGCTGATGCAATGCGGCGGCTGCATACGCTTGATCCGGCTACCTGCCCATTCGAC
CACCAAGCGAAACATCGCATCGAGCGAGCACGTACTCGGATGGAAGCCGGTCTTGTCGATCAGGATGATC
TGGACGAAGAGCATCAGGGGCTCGCGCCAGCCGAACTGTTCGCCAGGCTCAAGGCGCGCATGCCCGACGG
CGAGGATCTCGTCGTGACCCATGGCGATGCCTGCTTGCCGAATATCATGGTGGAAAATGGCCGCTTTTCT
GGATTCATCGACTGTGGCCGGCTGGGTGTGGCGGACCGCTATCAGGACATAGCGTTGGCTACCCGTGATA
TTGCTGAAGAGCTTGGCGGCGAATGGGCTGACCGCTTCCTCGTGCTTTACGGTATCGCCGCTCCCGATTC
GCAGCGCATCGCCTTCTATCGCCTTCTTGACGAGTTCTTCTGAGCGGGACTCTGGGGTTCGAAATGACCG
ACCAAGCGACGCCCAACCTGCCATCACGAGATTTCGATTCCACCGCCGCCTTCTATGAAAGGTTGGGCTT
CGGAATCGTTTTCCGGGACGCCGGCTGGATGATCCTCCAGCGCGGGGATCTCATGCTGGAGTTCTTCGCC
CACCCCAACTTGTTTATTGCAGCTTATAATGGTTACAAATAAAGCAATAGCATCACAAATTTCACAAATA
AAGCATTTTTTTCACTGCATTCTAGTTGTGGTTTGTCCAAACTCATCAATGTATCTTATCATGTCTGTAT
ACCGTCGACCTCTAGCTAGAGCTTGGCGTAATCATGGTCATAGCTGTTTCCTGTGTGAAATTGTTATCCG
CTCACAATTCCACACAACATACGAGCCGGAAGCATAAAGTGTAAAGCCTGGGGTGCCTAATGAGTGAGCT
AACTCACATTAATTGCGTTGCGCTCACTGCCCGCTTTCCAGTCGGGAAACCTGTCGTGCCAGCTGCATTA
ATGAATCGGCCAACGCGCGGGGAGAGGCGGTTTGCGTATTGGGCGCTCTTCCGCTTCCTCGCTCACTGAC
TCGCTGCGCTCGGTCGTTCGGCTGCGGCGAGCGGTATCAGCTCACTCAAAGGCGGTAATACGGTTATCCA
CAGAATCAGGGGATAACGCAGGAAAGAACATGTGAGCAAAAGGCCAGCAAAAGGCCAGGAACCGTAAAAA
GGCCGCGTTGCTGGCGTTTTTCCATAGGCTCCGCCCCCCTGACGAGCATCACAAAAATCGACGCTCAAGT
CAGAGGTGGCGAAACCCGACAGGACTATAAAGATACCAGGCGTTTCCCCCTGGAAGCTCCCTCGTGCGCT
CTCCTGTTCCGACCCTGCCGCTTACCGGATACCTGTCCGCCTTTCTCCCTTCGGGAAGCGTGGCGCTTTC
TCATAGCTCACGCTGTAGGTATCTCAGTTCGGTGTAGGTCGTTCGCTCCAAGCTGGGCTGTGTGCACGAA
CCCCCCGTTCAGCCCGACCGCTGCGCCTTATCCGGTAACTATCGTCTTGAGTCCAACCCGGTAAGACACG
ACTTATCGCCACTGGCAGCAGCCACTGGTAACAGGATTAGCAGAGCGAGGTATGTAGGCGGTGCTACAGA
GTTCTTGAAGTGGTGGCCTAACTACGGCTACACTAGAAGAACAGTATTTGGTATCTGCGCTCTGCTGAAG
CCAGTTACCTTCGGAAAAAGAGTTGGTAGCTCTTGATCCGGCAAACAAACCACCGCTGGTAGCGGTGGTT
TTTTTGTTTGCAAGCAGCAGATTACGCGCAGAAAAAAAGGATCTCAAGAAGATCCTTTGATCTTTTCTAC
GGGGTCTGACGCTCAGTGGAACGAAAACTCACGTTAAGGGATTTTGGTCATGAGATTATCAAAAAGGATC
TTCACCTAGATCCTTTTAAATTAAAAATGAAGTTTTAAATCAATCTAAAGTATATATGAGTAAACTTGGT
CTGACAGTTACCAATGCTTAATCAGTGAGGCACCTATCTCAGCGATCTGTCTATTTCGTTCATCCATAGT
TGCCTGACTCCCCGTCGTGTAGATAACTACGATACGGGAGGGCTTACCATCTGGCCCCAGTGCTGCAATG
ATACCGCGAGACCCACGCTCACCGGCTCCAGATTTATCAGCAATAAACCAGCCAGCCGGAAGGGCCGAGC
GCAGAAGTGGTCCTGCAACTTTATCCGCCTCCATCCAGTCTATTAATTGTTGCCGGGAAGCTAGAGTAAG
TAGTTCGCCAGTTAATAGTTTGCGCAACGTTGTTGCCATTGCTACAGGCATCGTGGTGTCACGCTCGTCG
TTTGGTATGGCTTCATTCAGCTCCGGTTCCCAACGATCAAGGCGAGTTACATGATCCCCCATGTTGTGCA
AAAAAGCGGTTAGCTCCTTCGGTCCTCCGATCGTTGTCAGAAGTAAGTTGGCCGCAGTGTTATCACTCAT
GGTTATGGCAGCACTGCATAATTCTCTTACTGTCATGCCATCCGTAAGATGCTTTTCTGTGACTGGTGAG
TACTCAACCAAGTCATTCTGAGAATAGTGTATGCGGCGACCGAGTTGCTCTTGCCCGGCGTCAATACGGG
ATAATACCGCGCCACATAGCAGAACTTTAAAAGTGCTCATCATTGGAAAACGTTCTTCGGGGCGAAAACT
CTCAAGGATCTTACCGCTGTTGAGATCCAGTTCGATGTAACCCACTCGTGCACCCAACTGATCTTCAGCA
TCTTTTACTTTCACCAGCGTTTCTGGGTGAGCAAAAACAGGAAGGCAAAATGCCGCAAAAAAGGGAATAA
GGGCGACACGGAAATGTTGAATACTCATACTCTTCCTTTTTCAATATTATTGAAGCATTTATCAGGGTTA
TTGTCTCATGAGCGGATACATATTTGAATGTATTTAGAAAAATAAACAAATAGGGGTTCCGCGCACATTT
CCCCGAAAAGTGCCACCTGACGTC
Features (pLannotate 1.2.2; 26 found; start..end, strand, type, name):
     28..80      -  misc_feature   bom (fragment): basis of mobility region from pBR322
    235..614     +  enhancer       CMV enhancer: human cytomegalovirus immediate early enhancer
    615..818     +  promoter       CMV promoter: human cytomegalovirus (CMV) immediate early promoter
    814..847     +  LTR            5' LTR (truncated) (fragment): truncated 5' long terminal repeat (LTR) from HIV-1
    863..881     +  promoter       T7 promoter: promoter for bacteriophage T7 RNA polymerase
    922..942     +  CDS            capTEV™ (fragment): composite tag for in vivo biotinylation, TEV protease cleavage, and 6xHis tagging
    943..975     +  CDS            T7 tag (gene 10 leader): leader peptide from bacteriophage T7 gene 10 promotes efficient translation in E. coli
    979..1002    +  CDS            Xpress™ tag: Xpress™ epitope tag, including an enterokinase recognition and cleavage site
   1009..1611    +  CDS            hRluc (fragment): Renilla luciferase human codon-optimized
   1636..2058    +  CDS            RAD53 (fragment): RAD53_YEAST - Also known as MEC2, SAD1, SPK1. Experimental evidence at protein level: Swiss-Prot protein existence level 1. Controls S-phase checkpoint as well as G1 and G2 DNA damage checkpoints. Phosphorylates proteins on serine, threonine, and tyrosine. Prevents entry into anaphase and mitotic exit after DNA damage via regulation of the Polo kinase CDC5. Seems to be involved in the phosphorylation of RPH1. From Saccharomyces cerevisiae (strain ATCC 204508 / S288c) (Baker's yeast).
   2068..2094    +  CDS            NES: nuclear export signal from the HIV Rev protein (Fischer et al., 1995)
   2113..2131    -  promoter       SP6 promoter: promoter for bacteriophage SP6 RNA polymerase
   2157..2381    +  polyA_signal   bGH poly(A) signal: bovine growth hormone polyadenylation signal
   2385..2406    +  promoter       SV40 promoter (fragment): SV40 enhancer and early promoter
   2427..2855    +  rep_origin     f1 ori (sequence partly withheld): f1 bacteriophage origin of replication; arrow indicates direction of (+) strand synthesis
   2869..3198    +  promoter       SV40 promoter: SV40 enhancer and early promoter
   3265..4056    +  CDS            neo: KKA2_KLEPN - Also known as kan, nptII. Experimental evidence at protein level: Swiss-Prot protein existence level 1. Resistance to kanamycin, neomycin, paromomycin, ribostamycin, butirosin and gentamicin B. From Klebsiella pneumoniae.
   4080..4238    +  CDS            ble (fragment): BLE_KLEPN - Experimental evidence at protein level: Swiss-Prot protein existence level 1. Binding protein with a strong affinity to the bleomycin family of antibiotics. Binds to CL990; an antimitotic-antibiotic compound. From Klebsiella pneumoniae.
   4233..4354    +  polyA_signal   SV40 poly(A) signal: SV40 polyadenylation signal
   4427..4443    -  protein_bind   lac operator: The lac repressor binds to the lac operator to inhibit transcription in E. coli. This inhibition can be relieved by adding lactose or isopropyl-β-D-thiogalactopyranoside (IPTG). lac repressor encoded by lacI
   4451..4481    -  promoter       lac promoter: promoter for the E. coli lac operon
   4496..4517    -  protein_bind   CAP binding site: CAP binding activates transcription in the presence of cAMP. E. coli catabolite activator protein
   4530..4622    -  CDS            lacI (fragment): lac repressor; lacI; The lac repressor binds to the lac operator to inhibit transcription in E. coli. This inhibition can be relieved by adding lactose or isopropyl-β-D-thiogalactopyranoside (IPTG).
   4805..5393    -  rep_origin     ori: high-copy-number ColE1/pMB1/pBR322/pUC origin of replication
   5564..6424    -  CDS            AmpR: β-lactamase; bla; confers resistance to ampicillin, carbenicillin, and related antibiotics
   6425..6529    -  promoter       AmpR promoter: bla
