[The description below was written by a language model from this plasmid's Addgene catalogue record and pLannotate feature annotations shown in this document.]
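Description:
pcDNA3-RLuc8C-FHA1-NES is a mammalian expression plasmid of about 6.6 kb built on the pcDNA3 backbone. It encodes one half of a two-part luminescent kinase activity reporter (LumKAR). It is maintained in E. coli through a high-copy ColE1/pUC-type origin with ampicillin resistance (AmpR under its own bla promoter), and it also carries an f1 origin. For mammalian cells, an SV40 early promoter drives the neo gene followed by an SV40 poly(A) signal, allowing G418 selection of stable transfectants.

The roughly 1.1 kb insert sits between BamHI and XbaI sites, downstream of the CMV immediate-early enhancer/promoter and upstream of the bovine growth hormone polyadenylation signal. T7 and SP6 phage promoters flank the cloning region. The open reading frame begins with backbone-derived N-terminal tags (6xHis, T7 gene 10 leader and Xpress epitope with its enterokinase site). These are followed by a fragment of human codon-optimized Renilla luciferase, which the construct name identifies as the C-terminal portion of the RLuc8 variant. Next comes the FHA1 domain, annotated as a fragment of the S. cerevisiae checkpoint kinase Rad53, and then a C-terminal HIV Rev-type nuclear export signal that restricts the fusion to the cytosol.

FHA1 serves as the phosphoamino acid binding domain (PAABD) of the bimolecular switch. In this kind of design, it is expected to bind a phosphorylated kinase substrate on a partner construct carrying the complementary luciferase fragment, reconstituting luminescence as a readout of kinase activity. The partner construct and the specific kinases reported are not described in this record.
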