Addgene plasmid #138210: pcDNA3-RLuc8C-FHA1-NES
Purpose: Encodes PAABD fragment of luminescence-based bimolecular kinase activity reporters (LumKARs); cytosol targeted.
Depositing lab: Jin Zhang. Publication: Luminescent kinase activity biosensors based on a versatile bimolecular switch. Herbst KJ, Allen MD, Zhang J. J Am Chem Soc. 2011 Apr 20;133(15):5676-9. doi: 10.1021/ja1117396. Epub 2011 Mar 25. PubMed 21438554.
Backbone
  Vector backbone: pcDNA3
  Backbone manufacturer: Invitrogen
  Backbone size w/o insert (bp): 5472
  Total vector size (bp): 6561
  Vector type: Mammalian Expression
  Selectable markers: Neomycin (select with G418)
Growth in bacteria
  Bacterial resistance: Ampicillin, 100 μg/mL
  Growth temperature: 37°C
  Growth strain: DH5alpha
  Copy number: High Copy
Gene/Insert
  Gene/Insert name: RLuc8C-FHA1-NES
  Species: S. cerevisiae (budding yeast), Synthetic
  Insert size (bp): 1089
  Promoter: CMV
  Tag / fusion protein: Nuclear export signal (NES) (C terminal on insert); 6xHIS - T7 tag (gene 10 leader) - Xpress (TM) tag (N terminal on backbone)
  Cloning method: Restriction Enzyme; 5′ cloning site BamHI (not destroyed); 3′ cloning site XbaI (not destroyed)
  Sequencing primers: 5′ CMV forward; 3′ BGH reverse
Terms and licenses: Academic/Nonprofit Terms; Industry Terms: Not Available to Industry
How to cite: pcDNA3-RLuc8C-FHA1-NES was a gift from Jin Zhang (Addgene plasmid # 138210 ; http://n2t.net/addgene:138210 ; RRID:Addgene_138210)
